>Addgene plasmid #189771 | pLCK-mScarlet3_C1 | addgene full sequence | sequence record 376487 | Addgene NGS Result
CCCATGGCTGACTAATTTTTTTTATTTATGCAGAGGCCGAGGCCGCCTCGGCCTCTGAGCTATTCCAGAA
GTAGTGAGGAGGCTTTTTTGGAGGCCTAGGCTTTTGCAAAGATCGATCAAGAGACAGGATGAGGATCGTT
TCGCATGATTGAACAAGATGGATTGCACGCAGGTTCTCCGGCCGCTTGGGTGGAGAGGCTATTCGGCTAT
GACTGGGCACAACAGACAATCGGCTGCTCTGATGCCGCCGTGTTCCGGCTGTCAGCGCAGGGGCGCCCGG
TTCTTTTTGTCAAGACCGACCTGTCCGGTGCCCTGAATGAACTGCAAGACGAGGCAGCGCGGCTATCGTG
GCTGGCCACGACGGGCGTTCCTTGCGCAGCTGTGCTCGACGTTGTCACTGAAGCGGGAAGGGACTGGCTG
CTATTGGGCGAAGTGCCGGGGCAGGATCTCCTGTCATCTCACCTTGCTCCTGCCGAGAAAGTATCCATCA
TGGCTGATGCAATGCGGCGGCTGCATACGCTTGATCCGGCTACCTGCCCATTCGACCACCAAGCGAAACA
TCGCATCGAGCGAGCACGTACTCGGATGGAAGCCGGTCTTGTCGATCAGGATGATCTGGACGAAGAGCAT
CAGGGGCTCGCGCCAGCCGAACTGTTCGCCAGGCTCAAGGCGAGCATGCCCGACGGCGAGGATCTCGTCG
TGACCCATGGCGATGCCTGCTTGCCGAATATCATGGTGGAAAATGGCCGCTTTTCTGGATTCATCGACTG
TGGCCGGCTGGGTGTGGCGGACCGCTATCAGGACATAGCGTTGGCTACCCGTGATATTGCTGAAGAGCTT
GGCGGCGAATGGGCTGACCGCTTCCTCGTGCTTTACGGTATCGCCGCTCCCGATTCGCAGCGCATCGCCT
TCTATCGCCTTCTTGACGAGTTCTTCTGAGCGGGACTCTGGGGTTCGAAATGACCGACCAAGCGACGCCC
AACCTGCCATCACGAGATTTCGATTCCACCGCCGCCTTCTATGAAAGGTTGGGCTTCGGAATCGTTTTCC
GGGACGCCGGCTGGATGATCCTCCAGCGCGGGGATCTCATGCTGGAGTTCTTCGCCCACCCTAGGGGGAG
GCTAACTGAAACACGGAAGGAGACAATACCGGAAGGAACCCGCGCTATGACGGCAATAAAAAGACAGAAT
AAAACGCACGGTGTTGGGTCGTTTGTTCATAAACGCGGGGTTCGGTCCCAGGGCTGGCACTCTGTCGATA
CCCCACCGAGACCCCATTGGGGCCAATACGCCCGCGTTTCTTCCTTTTCCCCACCCCACCCCCCAAGTTC
GGGTGAAGGCCCAGGGCTCGCAGCCAACGTCGGGGCGGCAGGCCCTGCCATAGCCTCAGGTTACTCATAT
ATACTTTAGATTGATTTAAAACTTCATTTTTAATTTAAAAGGATCTAGGTGAAGATCCTTTTTGATAATC
TCATGACCAAAATCCCTTAACGTGAGTTTTCGTTCCACTGAGCGTCAGACCCCGTAGAAAAGATCAAAGG
ATCTTCTTGAGATCCTTTTTTTCTGCGCGTAATCTGCTGCTTGCAAACAAAAAAACCACCGCTACCAGCG
GTGGTTTGTTTGCCGGATCAAGAGCTACCAACTCTTTTTCCGAAGGTAACTGGCTTCAGCAGAGCGCAGA
TACCAAATACTGTTCTTCTAGTGTAGCCGTAGTTAGGCCACCACTTCAAGAACTCTGTAGCACCGCCTAC
ATACCTCGCTCTGCTAATCCTGTTACCAGTGGCTGCTGCCAGTGGCGATAAGTCGTGTCTTACCGGGTTG
GACTCAAGACGATAGTTACCGGATAAGGCGCAGCGGTCGGGCTGAACGGGGGGTTCGTGCACACAGCCCA
GCTTGGAGCGAACGACCTACACCGAACTGAGATACCTACAGCGTGAGCTATGAGAAAGCGCCACGCTTCC
CGAAGGGAGAAAGGCGGACAGGTATCCGGTAAGCGGCAGGGTCGGAACAGGAGAGCGCACGAGGGAGCTT
CCAGGGGGAAACGCCTGGTATCTTTATAGTCCTGTCGGGTTTCGCCACCTCTGACTTGAGCGTCGATTTT
TGTGATGCTCGTCAGGGGGGCGGAGCCTATGGAAAAACGCCAGCAACGCGGCCTTTTTACGGTTCCTGGC
CTTTTGCTGGCCTTTTGCTCACATGTTCTTTCCTGCGTTATCCCCTGATTCTGTGGATAACCGTATTACC
GCCATGCATTAGTTATTAATAGTAATCAATTACGGGGTCATTAGTTCATAGCCCATATATGGAGTTCCGC
GTTACATAACTTACGGTAAATGGCCCGCCTGGCTGACCGCCCAACGACCCCCGCCCATTGACGTCAATAA
TGACGTATGTTCCCATAGTAACGCCAATAGGGACTTTCCATTGACGTCAATGGGTGGAGTATTTACGGTA
AACTGCCCACTTGGCAGTACATCAAGTGTATCATATGCCAAGTACGCCCCCTATTGACGTCAATGACGGT
AAATGGCCCGCCTGGCATTATGCCCAGTACATGACCTTATGGGACTTTCCTACTTGGCAGTACATCTACG
TATTAGTCATCGCTATTACCATGGTGATGCGGTTTTGGCAGTACATCAATGGGCGTGGATAGCGGTTTGA
CTCACGGGGATTTCCAAGTCTCCACCCCATTGACGTCAATGGGAGTTTGTTTTGGCACCAAAATCAACGG
GACTTTCCAAAATGTCGTAACAACTCCGCCCCATTGACGCAAATGGGCGGTAGGCGTGTACGGTGGGAGG
TCTATATAAGCAGAGCTGGTTTAGTGAACCGTCAGATCCGCTAGCCACCATGGGCTGCGTGTGCAGCAGC
AACCCCGAGCTACCGGTCGCCACCATGGATAGCACCGAGGCAGTGATCAAGGAGTTCATGCGGTTCAAGG
TGCACATGGAGGGCTCCATGAACGGCCACGAGTTCGAGATCGAGGGCGAGGGCGAGGGCCGCCCCTACGA
GGGCACCCAGACCGCCAAGCTGAGGGTGACCAAGGGTGGCCCCCTGCCCTTCTCCTGGGACATCCTGTCC
CCTCAGTTCATGTACGGCTCCAGGGCCTTCACGAAGCACCCCGCCGACATCCCCGACTACTGGAAGCAGT
CCTTCCCCGAGGGCTTCAAGTGGGAGCGCGTGATGAACTTCGAGGACGGCGGCGCCGTGTCCGTGGCCCA
GGACACCTCCCTGGAGGACGGCACCCTGATCTACAAGGTGAAGCTCCGCGGCACCAACTTCCCTCCTGAC
GGCCCCGTAATGCAGAAGAAGACAATGGGCTGGGAAGCATCCACCGAGCGGTTGTACCCCGAGGACGTCG
TGCTGAAGGGCGACATTAAGATGGCCCTGCGCCTGAAGGACGGCGGCCGCTACCTGGCGGACTTCAAGAC
CACCTACAGGGCCAAGAAGCCCGTGCAGATGCCCGGCGCCTTCAACATCGACCGCAAGTTGGACATCACA
TCCCACAACGAGGACTACACCGTGGTGGAACAGTACGAACGCTCCGTGGCCCGCCACTCCACCGGCGGCT
CCGGTGGCTCCTAACTGTACAAGTCCGGACTCAGATCTCGAGCTCAAGCTTCGAATTCTGCAGTCGACGG
TACCGCGGGCCCGGGATCCACCGGATCTAGATAACTGATCATAATCAGCCATACCACATTTGTAGAGGTT
TTACTTGCTTTAAAAAACCTCCCACACCTCCCCCTGAACCTGAAACATAAAATGAATGCAATTGTTGTTG
TTAACTTGTTTATTGCAGCTTATAATGGTTACAAATAAAGCAATAGCATCACAAATTTCACAAATAAAGC
ATTTTTTTCACTGCATTCTAGTTGTGGTTTGTCCAAACTCATCAATGTATCTTAAGGCGTAAATTGTAAG
CGTTAATATTTTGTTAAAATTCGCGTTAAATTTTTGTTAAATCAGCTCATTTTTTAACCAATAGGCCGAA
ATCGGCAAAATCCCTTATAAATCAAAAGAATAGACCGAGATAGGGT
[37 nt withheld, positions 4037-4073]
AAAGAACGTGGACTCCAACGTCAAAGG
[49 nt withheld, positions 4101-4149]
T
[91 nt withheld, positions 4151-4241]
G
[124 nt withheld, positions 4243-4366]
CAGGTGGCACTTTTCGGGGAAATGTGCGCGGAACCCCTATTTGTTTATTTTTCTAAATACATTCAAATAT
GTATCCGCTCATGAGACAATAACCCTGATAAATGCTTCAATAATATTGAAAAAGGAAGAGTCCTGAGGCG
GAAAGAACCAGCTGTGGAATGTGTGTCAGTTAGGGTGTGGAAAGTCCCCAGGCTCCCCAGCAGGCAGAAG
TATGCAAAGCATGCATCTCAATTAGTCAGCAACCAGGTGTGGAAAGTCCCCAGGCTCCCCAGCAGGCAGA
AGTATGCAAAGCATGCATCTCAATTAGTCAGCAACCATAGTCCCGCCCCTAACTCCGCCCATCCCGCCCC
TAACTCCGCCCAGTTCCGCCCATTCTCCGC
Features (pLannotate 1.2.2; 14 found; start..end, strand, type, name):
    145..939     +  CDS            NeoR/KanR: aminoglycoside phosphotransferase from Tn5; aph(3')-II (or nptII); confers resistance to neomycin, kanamycin, and G418 (Geneticin®)
    960..1112    +  CDS            ble (fragment): BLE_KLEPN - Experimental evidence at protein level: Swiss-Prot protein existence level 1. Binding protein with a strong affinity to the bleomycin family of antibiotics. Binds to CL990; an antimitotic-antibiotic compound. From Klebsiella pneumoniae.
   1171..1218    +  polyA_signal   HSV TK poly(A) signal: herpes simplex virus thymidine kinase polyadenylation signal (Cole and Stacy, 1985)
   1309..1325    -  polyA_signal   bGH poly(A) signal (fragment): bovine growth hormone polyadenylation signal
   1547..2135    +  rep_origin     ori: high-copy-number ColE1/pMB1/pBR322/pUC origin of replication
   2310..2613    +  enhancer       CMV enhancer: human cytomegalovirus immediate early enhancer
   2614..2817    +  promoter       CMV promoter: human cytomegalovirus (CMV) immediate early promoter
   2895..3565    +  CDS            mScarlet-2I (fragment): mScarlet-I derivative in which the N- and C-termini have been modified to reduce cytotoxicity (Valbuena et al., 2020) preserves the original mammalian codon optimization
   3594..3659    +  misc_feature   MCS: multiple cloning site
   3676..3760    +  CDS            large T antigen (fragment): large T antigen from SV40 (simian virus 40)
   3783..3904    +  polyA_signal   SV40 poly(A) signal: SV40 polyadenylation signal
   3938..4366    -  rep_origin     f1 ori (sequence partly withheld): f1 bacteriophage origin of replication; arrow indicates direction of (+) strand synthesis
   4393..4497    +  promoter       AmpR promoter: bla
   4499..110     +  promoter       SV40 promoter (across the origin): SV40 enhancer and early promoter
