[The description below was written by a language model from this plasmid's Addgene catalogue record and pLannotate feature annotations shown in this document.]
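Description:
pLCK-mScarlet3_C1 is a mammalian expression plasmid of about 4.7 kb built on a C1-type backbone. It is designed to label the plasma membrane of mammalian cells with a red fluorescent protein. It is maintained in E. coli as a high-copy plasmid through a ColE1/pUC-type origin and selected with kanamycin. The NeoR/KanR gene (Tn5 aminoglycoside phosphotransferase) sits downstream of tandem bacterial (AmpR/bla) and SV40 early promoters and ends in an HSV TK polyadenylation signal. This arrangement allows the same marker to give kanamycin resistance in bacteria and G418 resistance in transfected mammalian cells. An f1 origin is also present, as is usual for this backbone family.

The payload is a synthetic LCK-mScarlet3 fusion driven by the human CMV immediate-early enhancer and promoter, with an SV40 poly(A) signal downstream. The annotation software labels the fluorescent protein coding region as a fragment of an mScarlet-I derivative. This most likely reflects close sequence similarity, since mScarlet3 is a variant from the same family and may not be in the annotation database. The LCK portion is not annotated separately. The short gap between the CMV promoter and the start of the annotated fluorescent protein would fit a small N-terminal LCK-derived membrane-targeting motif, which generally anchors proteins to the membrane through lipid modification, but the record does not define its extent. The C1-style multiple cloning site remains downstream of the fluorescent protein. Other small hits (ble, bGH poly(A), large T antigen fragments) appear to be backbone remnants or partial matches rather than functional elements. The construct serves as a plasma membrane marker for fluorescence imaging.
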