Addgene plasmid #189771: pLCK-mScarlet3_C1
Purpose: Construct for labelling plasma membranes in mammalian cells using LCK-mScarlet3
Depositing lab: Dorus Gadella. Depositing organization: University of Amsterdam. Publication: mScarlet3: a brilliant and fast-maturing red fluorescent protein. Gadella TWJ Jr, van Weeren L, Stouthamer J, Hink MA, Wolters AHG, Giepmans BNG, Aumonier S, Dupuy J, Royant A. Nat Methods. 2023 Apr;20(4):541-545. doi: 10.1038/s41592-023-01809-y. Epub 2023 Mar 27. PubMed 36973546.
Backbone
  Vector backbone: pC1
  Vector type: Mammalian Expression
Growth in bacteria
  Bacterial resistance: Kanamycin, 50 μg/mL
  Growth temperature: 37°C
  Growth strain: DH5alpha
  Copy number: High Copy
Gene/Insert
  Gene/Insert name: LCK-mScarlet3
  Species: Synthetic
  Promoter: CMV
  Cloning method: Restriction Enzyme; 5′ cloning site unknown (unknown if destroyed)
Terms and licenses: Academic/Nonprofit Terms; Industry Terms: Not Available to Industry
How to cite: pLCK-mScarlet3_C1 was a gift from Dorus Gadella (Addgene plasmid # 189771 ; http://n2t.net/addgene:189771 ; RRID:Addgene_189771)
